Addgene plasmid #45346: FNpCDNA3
Purpose: (Empty Backbone)
Depositing lab: Robert Oshima. Depositing organization: Sanford Burnham Prebys Medical Discovery Institute.
Backbone
  Vector backbone: pcDNA3
  Backbone manufacturer: Invitrogen
  Backbone size (bp): 5488
  Modifications to backbone: MCS = BamHI-EcoRI-EcoRV-NotI-XhoI-XbaI-ApaI
  Vector type: Mammalian Expression
  Promoter: CMV
  Selectable markers: Neomycin (select with G418)
  Tag / fusion protein: FLAG (N terminal on backbone); SV40 NLS (N terminal on backbone)
Growth in bacteria
  Bacterial resistance: Ampicillin, 100 μg/mL
  Growth temperature: 37°C
  Growth strain: DH5alpha
  Copy number: Unknown
Gene/Insert
  Cloning method: Restriction Enzyme
  Sequencing primers: 5′ CMV Fwd; 3′ BGH Rev
Terms and licenses: Academic/Nonprofit Terms; Industry Terms: Not Available to Industry
How to cite: FNpCDNA3 was a gift from Robert Oshima (Addgene plasmid # 45346 ; http://n2t.net/addgene:45346 ; RRID:Addgene_45346)
