[The description below was written by a language model from this plasmid's Addgene catalogue record and pLannotate feature annotations shown in this document.]
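Description:
FNpCDNA3 is an empty mammalian expression backbone derived from Invitrogen's pcDNA3, modified so that any coding sequence cloned into it gains an N-terminal FLAG epitope and an SV40 nuclear localization signal. The 5,488 bp plasmid is propagated in E. coli through a high-copy ColE1/pUC-type origin with ampicillin selection (AmpR under its own bla promoter). An f1 origin is also present, which permits single-stranded DNA production. For stable selection in mammalian cells, a neomycin phosphotransferase gene driven by the SV40 enhancer/early promoter and terminated by the SV40 poly(A) signal confers G418 resistance.

The expression cassette consists of the human CMV immediate-early enhancer and promoter, followed by a T7 promoter, the tag region, a polylinker listed as BamHI-EcoRI-EcoRV-NotI-XhoI-XbaI-ApaI, a reverse-oriented SP6 promoter, and the bovine growth hormone polyadenylation signal. The automated annotation picks up the FLAG sequence only as a short match to a 3xFLAG entry, consistent with a single FLAG unit. It does not annotate the NLS separately, so its presence rests on the catalogue description. Several other small hits, such as a truncated HIV-1 LTR fragment, a ble fragment, a lacI fragment and a bom fragment, are most likely backbone remnants or incidental matches rather than functional parts. The flanking T7 and SP6 promoters would allow in vitro transcription of an insert in either orientation. The vector suits restriction cloning of an open reading frame in frame with the tags, giving strong constitutive expression of a protein that is directed to the nucleus and detectable or purifiable with anti-FLAG reagents.
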