Features (pLannotate 1.2.2; 21 found; start..end, strand, type, name):
     28..80      -  misc_feature   bom (fragment): basis of mobility region from pBR322
    235..614     +  enhancer       CMV enhancer: human cytomegalovirus immediate early enhancer
    615..818     +  promoter       CMV promoter: human cytomegalovirus (CMV) immediate early promoter
    814..847     +  LTR            5' LTR (truncated) (fragment): truncated 5' long terminal repeat (LTR) from HIV-1
    863..881     +  promoter       T7 promoter: promoter for bacteriophage T7 RNA polymerase
    907..927     +  CDS            3xFLAG (fragment): three tandem FLAG® epitope tags
   1040..1058    -  promoter       SP6 promoter: promoter for bacteriophage SP6 RNA polymerase
   1084..1308    +  polyA_signal   bGH poly(A) signal: bovine growth hormone polyadenylation signal
   1312..1333    +  promoter       SV40 promoter (fragment): SV40 enhancer and early promoter
   1354..1782    +  rep_origin     f1 ori (sequence partly withheld): f1 bacteriophage origin of replication; arrow indicates direction of (+) strand synthesis
   1796..2126    +  promoter       SV40 promoter: SV40 enhancer and early promoter
   2193..2984    +  CDS            neo: KKA2_KLEPN - Also known as kan, nptII. Experimental evidence at protein level: Swiss-Prot protein existence level 1. Resistance to kanamycin, neomycin, paromomycin, ribostamycin, butirosin and gentamicin B. From Klebsiella pneumoniae.
   3008..3166    +  CDS            ble (fragment): BLE_KLEPN - Experimental evidence at protein level: Swiss-Prot protein existence level 1. Binding protein with a strong affinity to the bleomycin family of antibiotics. Binds to CL990; an antimitotic-antibiotic compound. From Klebsiella pneumoniae.
   3161..3282    +  polyA_signal   SV40 poly(A) signal: SV40 polyadenylation signal
   3355..3371    -  protein_bind   lac operator: The lac repressor binds to the lac operator to inhibit transcription in E. coli. This inhibition can be relieved by adding lactose or isopropyl-β-D-thiogalactopyranoside (IPTG). lac repressor encoded by lacI
   3379..3409    -  promoter       lac promoter: promoter for the E. coli lac operon
   3424..3445    -  protein_bind   CAP binding site: CAP binding activates transcription in the presence of cAMP. E. coli catabolite activator protein
   3458..3550    -  CDS            lacI (fragment): lac repressor; lacI; The lac repressor binds to the lac operator to inhibit transcription in E. coli. This inhibition can be relieved by adding lactose or isopropyl-β-D-thiogalactopyranoside (IPTG).
   3733..4321    -  rep_origin     ori: high-copy-number ColE1/pMB1/pBR322/pUC origin of replication
   4492..5352    -  CDS            AmpR: β-lactamase; bla; confers resistance to ampicillin, carbenicillin, and related antibiotics
   5353..5457    -  promoter       AmpR promoter: bla
>Addgene plasmid #45346 | FNpCDNA3 | depositor full sequence | sequence record 63229 | FNpCDNA3 sequence 5488 bps
GACGGATCGGGAGATCTCCCGATCCCCTATGGTGCACTCTCAGTACAATCTGCTCTGATGCCGCATAGTT
AAGCCAGTATCTGCTCCCTGCTTGTGTGTTGGAGGTCGCTGAGTAGTGCGCGAGCAAAATTTAAGCTACA
ACAAGGCAAGGCTTGACCGACAATTGCATGAAGAATCTGCTTAGGGTTAGGCGTTTTGCGCTGCTTCGCG
ATGTACGGGCCAGATATACGCGTTGACATTGATTATTGACTAGTTATTAATAGTAATCAATTACGGGGTC
ATTAGTTCATAGCCCATATATGGAGTTCCGCGTTACATAACTTACGGTAAATGGCCCGCCTGGCTGACCG
CCCAACGACCCCCGCCCATTGACGTCAATAATGACGTATGTTCCCATAGTAACGCCAATAGGGACTTTCC
ATTGACGTCAATGGGTGGACTATTTACGGTAAACTGCCCACTTGGCAGTACATCAAGTGTATCATATGCC
AAGTACGCCCCCTATTGACGTCAATGACGGTAAATGGCCCGCCTGGCATTATGCCCAGTACATGACCTTA
TGGGACTTTCCTACTTGGCAGTACATCTACGTATTAGTCATCGCTATTACCATGGTGATGCGGTTTTGGC
AGTACATCAATGGGCGTGGATAGCGGTTTGACTCACGGGGATTTCCAAGTCTCCACCCCATTGACGTCAA
TGGGAGTTTGTTTTGGCACCAAAATCAACGGGACTTTCCAAAATGTCGTAACAACTCCGCCCCATTGACG
CAAATGGGCGGTAGGCGTGTACGGTGGGAGGTCTATATAAGCAGAGCTCTCTGGCTAACTAGAGAACCCA
CTGCTTACTGGCTTATCGAAATTAATACGACTCACTATAGGGAGACCCAAGCTTGCCACCATGGACTACA
AGGACGACGACGATAAGCCAAAGAAAAAGCGAAAGGTCGGATCCACTAGTAACGGCCGCCAGTGTGCTGG
AATTCTGCAGATATCCATCACACTGGCGGCCGCTCGAGCATGCATCTAGAGGGCCCTATTCTATAGTGTC
ACCTAAATGCTAGAGCTCGCTGATCAGCCTCGACTGTGCCTTCTAGTTGCCAGCCATCTGTTGTTTGCCC
CTCCCCCGTGCCTTCCTTGACCCTGGAAGGTGCCACTCCCACTGTCCTTTCCTAATAAAATGAGGAAATT
GCATCGCATTGTCTGAGTAGGTGTCATTCTATTCTGGGGGGTGGGGTGGGGCAGGACAGCAAGGGGGAGG
ATTGGGAAGACAATAGCAGGCATGCTGGGGATGCGGTGGGCTCTATGGCTTCTGAGGCGGAAAGAACCAG
CTGGGGCTCTAGGGGGTATCCCC
[124 nt withheld, positions 1354-1477]
C
[32 nt withheld, positions 1479-1510]
CA
[57 nt withheld, positions 1513-1569]
A
[49 nt withheld, positions 1571-1619]
CCTTTGACGTTGGAGTCCACGTTCTTT
[37 nt withheld, positions 1647-1683]
ACCCTATCTCGGTCTATTCTTTTGATTTATAAGGGATTTTGGGGATTTCGGCCTATTGGTTAAAAAATGA
GCTGATTTAACAAAAATTTAACGCGAATTAATTCTGTGGAATGTGTGTCAGTTAGGGTGTGGAAAGTCCC
CAGGCTCCCCAGGCAGGCAGAAGTATGCAAAGCATGCATCTCAATTAGTCAGCAACCAGGTGTGGAAAGT
CCCCAGGCTCCCCAGCAGGCAGAAGTATGCAAAGCATGCATCTCAATTAGTCAGCAACCATAGTCCCGCC
CCTAACTCCGCCCATCCCGCCCCTAACTCCGCCCAGTTCCGCCCATTCTCCGCCCCATGGCTGACTAATT
TTTTTTATTTATGCAGAGGCCGAGGCCGCCTCTGCCTCTGAGCTATTCCAGAAGTAGTGAGGAGGCTTTT
TTGGAGGCCTAGGCTTTTGCAAAAAGCTCCCGGGAGCTTGTATATCCATTTTCGGATCTGATCAAGAGAC
AGGATGAGGATCGTTTCGCATGATTGAACAAGATGGATTGCACGCAGGTTCTCCGGCCGCTTGGGTGGAG
AGGCTATTCGGCTATGACTGGGCACAACAGACAATCGGCTGCTCTGATGCCGCCGTGTTCCGGCTGTCAG
CGCAGGGGCGCCCGGTTCTTTTTGTCAAGACCGACCTGTCCGGTGCCCTGAATGAACTGCAGGACGAGGC
AGCGCGGCTATCGTGGCTGGCCACGACGGGCGTTCCTTGCGCAGCTGTGCTCGACGTTGTCACTGAAGCG
GGAAGGGACTGGCTGCTATTGGGCGAAGTGCCGGGGCAGGATCTCCTGTCATCTCACCTTGCTCCTGCCG
AGAAAGTATCCATCATGGCTGATGCAATGCGGCGGCTGCATACGCTTGATCCGGCTACCTGCCCATTCGA
CCACCAAGCGAAACATCGCATCGAGCGAGCACGTACTCGGATGGAAGCCGGTCTTGTCGATCAGGATGAT
CTGGACGAAGAGCATCAGGGGCTCGCGCCAGCCGAACTGTTCGCCAGGCTCAAGGCGCGCATGCCCGACG
GCGAGGATCTCGTCGTGACCCATGGCGATGCCTGCTTGCCGAATATCATGGTGGAAAATGGCCGCTTTTC
TGGATTCATCGACTGTGGCCGGCTGGGTGTGGCGGACCGCTATCAGGACATAGCGTTGGCTACCCGTGAT
ATTGCTGAAGAGCTTGGCGGCGAATGGGCTGACCGCTTCCTCGTGCTTTACGGTATCGCCGCTCCCGATT
CGCAGCGCATCGCCTTCTATCGCCTTCTTGACGAGTTCTTCTGAGCGGGACTCTGGGGTTCGAAATGACC
GACCAAGCGACGCCCAACCTGCCATCACGAGATTTCGATTCCACCGCCGCCTTCTATGAAAGGTTGGGCT
TCGGAATCGTTTTCCGGGACGCCGGCTGGATGATCCTCCAGCGCGGGGATCTCATGCTGGAGTTCTTCGC
CCACCCCAACTTGTTTATTGCAGCTTATAATGGTTACAAATAAAGCAATAGCATCACAAATTTCACAAAT
AAAGCATTTTTTTCACTGCATTCTAGTTGTGGTTTGTCCAAACTCATCAATGTATCTTATCATGTCTGTA
TACCGTCGACCTCTAGCTAGAGCTTGGCGTAATCATGGTCATAGCTGTTTCCTGTGTGAAATTGTTATCC
GCTCACAATTCCACACAACATACGAGCCGGAAGCATAAAGTGTAAAGCCTGGGGTGCCTAATGAGTGAGC
TAACTCACATTAATTGCGTTGCGCTCACTGCCCGCTTTCCAGTCGGGAAACCTGTCGTGCCAGCTGCATT
AATGAATCGGCCAACGCGCGGGGAGAGGCGGTTTGCGTATTGGGCGCTCTTCCGCTTCCTCGCTCACTGA
CTCGCTGCGCTCGGTCGTTCGGCTGCGGCGAGCGGTATCAGCTCACTCAAAGGCGGTAATACGGTTATCC
ACAGAATCAGGGGATAACGCAGGAAAGAACATGTGAGCAAAAGGCCAGCAAAAGGCCAGGAACCGTAAAA
AGGCCGCGTTGCTGGCGTTTTTCCATAGGCTCCGCCCCCCTGACGAGCATCACAAAAATCGACGCTCAAG
TCAGAGGTGGCGAAACCCGACAGGACTATAAAGATACCAGGCGTTTCCCCCTGGAAGCTCCCTCGTGCGC
TCTCCTGTTCCGACCCTGCCGCTTACCGGATACCTGTCCGCCTTTCTCCCTTCGGGAAGCGTGGCGCTTT
CTCAATGCTCACGCTGTAGGTATCTCAGTTCGGTGTAGGTCGTTCGCTCCAAGCTGGGCTGTGTGCACGA
ACCCCCCGTTCAGCCCGACCGCTGCGCCTTATCCGGTAACTATCGTCTTGAGTCCAACCCGGTAAGACAC
GACTTATCGCCACTGGCAGCAGCCACTGGTAACAGGATTAGCAGAGCGAGGTATGTAGGCGGTGCTACAG
AGTTCTTGAAGTGGTGGCCTAACTACGGCTACACTAGAAGGACAGTATTTGGTATCTGCGCTCTGCTGAA
GCCAGTTACCTTCGGAAAAAGAGTTGGTAGCTCTTGATCCGGCAAACAAACCACCGCTGGTAGCGGTGGT
TTTTTTGTTTGCAAGCAGCAGATTACGCGCAGAAAAAAAGGATCTCAAGAAGATCCTTTGATCTTTTCTA
CGGGGTCTGACGCTCAGTGGAACGAAAACTCACGTTAAGGGATTTTGGTCATGAGATTATCAAAAAGGAT
CTTCACCTAGATCCTTTTAAATTAAAAATGAAGTTTTAAATCAATCTAAAGTATATATGAGTAAACTTGG
TCTGACAGTTACCAATGCTTAATCAGTGAGGCACCTATCTCAGCGATCTGTCTATTTCGTTCATCCATAG
TTGCCTGACTCCCCGTCGTGTAGATAACTACGATACGGGAGGGCTTACCATCTGGCCCCAGTGCTGCAAT
GATACCGCGAGACCCACGCTCACCGGCTCCAGATTTATCAGCAATAAACCAGCCAGCCGGAAGGGCCGAG
CGCAGAAGTGGTCCTGCAACTTTATCCGCCTCCATCCAGTCTATTAATTGTTGCCGGGAAGCTAGAGTAA
GTAGTTCGCCAGTTAATAGTTTGCGCAACGTTGTTGCCATTGCTACAGGCATCGTGGTGTCACGCTCGTC
GTTTGGTATGGCTTCATTCAGCTCCGGTTCCCAACGATCAAGGCGAGTTACATGATCCCCCATGTTGTGC
AAAAAAGCGGTTAGCTCCTTCGGTCCTCCGATCGTTGTCAGAAGTAAGTTGGCCGCAGTGTTATCACTCA
TGGTTATGGCAGCACTGCATAATTCTCTTACTGTCATGCCATCCGTAAGATGCTTTTCTGTGACTGGTGA
GTACTCAACCAAGTCATTCTGAGAATAGTGTATGCGGCGACCGAGTTGCTCTTGCCCGGCGTCAATACGG
GATAATACCGCGCCACATAGCAGAACTTTAAAAGTGCTCATCATTGGAAAACGTTCTTCGGGGCGAAAAC
TCTCAAGGATCTTACCGCTGTTGAGATCCAGTTCGATGTAACCCACTCGTGCACCCAACTGATCTTCAGC
ATCTTTTACTTTCACCAGCGTTTCTGGGTGAGCAAAAACAGGAAGGCAAAATGCCGCAAAAAAGGGAATA
AGGGCGACACGGAAATGTTGAATACTCATACTCTTCCTTTTTCAATATTATTGAAGCATTTATCAGGGTT
ATTGTCTCATGAGCGGATACATATTTGAATGTATTTAGAAAAATAAACAAATAGGGGTTCCGCGCACATT
TCCCCGAAAAGTGCCACCTGACGTC
