>Addgene plasmid #45346 | FNpCDNA3 | addgene partial sequence | sequence record 63878 | CMV-F 5'-CGCAAATGGGCGGTAGGCGTG-3'
ACTAGAGAACCCACTGCTTACTGGCTTATCGAAATTAATACGACTCACTATAGGGAGACCCAAGCTTGCC
ACCATGGACTACAAGGACGACGACGATAAGCCAAAGAAAAAGCGAAAGGTCGGATCCACTAGTAACGGCC
GCCAGTGTGCTGGAATTCTGCAGATATCCATCACACTGGCGGCCGCTCGAGCATGCATCTAGAGGGCCCT
ATTCTATAGTGTCACCTAAATGCTAGAGCTCGCTGATCAGCCTCGACTGTGCCTTCTAGTTGCCAGCCAT
CTGTTGTTTGCCCCTCCCCCGTGCCTTCCTTGACCCTGGAAGGTGCCACTCCCACTGTCCTTTCCTAATA
AAATGAGGAAATTGCATCGCATTGTCTGAGTAGGTGTCATTCTATTCTGGGGGGTGGGGTGGGGCAGGAC
AGCAAGGGGGAGGATTGGGAAGACAATAGCAGGCATGCTGGGGATGCGGTGGGCTCTATGGCTTCTGAGG
CGGAAAGAACCAGCTGGGGCTCTAGGGGGTATCCCC
[124 nt withheld, positions 527-650]
C
[91 nt withheld, positions 652-742]
A
[49 nt withheld, positions 744-792]
CCTTTGACGTTGGAGTCCACGTTCTTT
[37 nt withheld, positions 820-856]
ACCCTATCTCGGTCTATTCTTTTGATTTATAAGGGATTT
